>Addgene plasmid #19758 | pBabe.puro.CDK8.flag | addgene full sequence | sequence record 381317 | Addgene NGS Result
TGCAGCCTGAATATGGGCCAAACAGGATATCTGTGGTAAGCAGTTCCTGCCCCGGCTCAGGGCCAAGAAC
AGATGGAACAGCTGAATATGGGCCAAACAGGATATCTGTGGTAAGCAGTTCCTGCCCCGGCTCAGGGCCA
AGAACAGATGGTCCCCAGATGCGGTCCAGCCCTCAGCAGTTTCTAGAGAACCATCAGATGTTTCCAGGGT
GCCCCAAGGACCTGAAATGACCCTGTGCCTTATTTGAACTAACCAATCAGTTCGCTTCTCGCTTCTGTTC
GCGCGCTTCTGCTCCCCGAGCTCAATAAAAGAGCCCACAACCCCTCACTCGGGGCGCCAGTCCTCCGATT
GACTGAGTCGCCCGGGTACCCGTGTATCCAATAAACCCTCTTGCAGTTGCATCCGACTTGTGGTCTCGCT
GTTCCTTGGGAGGGTCTCCTCTGAGTGATTGACTACCCGTCAGCGGGGGTCTTTCATTTGGGGGCTCGTC
CGGGATCGGGAGACCCCTGCCCAGGGACCACCGACCCACCACCGGGAGGCAAGCTGGCCAGCAACTTATC
TGTGTCTGTCCGATTGTCTAGTGTCTATGACTGATTTTATGCGCCTGCGTCGGTACTAGTTAGCTAACTA
GCTCTGTATCTGGCGGACCCGTGGTGGAACTGACGAGTTCTGAACACCCGGCCGCAACCCTGGGAGACGT
CCCAGGGACTTTGGGGGCCGTTTTTGTGGCCCGACCTGAGGAAGGGAGTCGATGTGGAATCCGACCCCGT
CAGGATATGTGGTTCTGGTAGGAGACGAGAACCTAAAACAGTTCCCGCCTCCGTCTGAATTTTTGCTTTC
GGTTTGGAACCGAAGCCGCGCGTCTTGTCTGCTGCAGCGCTGCAGCATCGTTCTGTGTTGTCTCTGTCTG
ACTGTGTTTCTGTATTTGTCTGAAAATTAGGGCCAGACTGTTACCACTCCCTTAAGTTTGACCTTAGGTC
ACTGGAAAGATGTCGAGCGGATCGCTCACAACCAGTCGGTAGATGTCAAGAAGAGACGTTGGGTTACCTT
CTGCTCTGCAGAATGGCCAACCTTTAACGTCGGATGGCCGCGAGACGGCACCTTTAACCGAGACCTCATC
ACCCAGGTTAAGATCAAGGTCTTTTCACCTGGCCCGCATGGACACCCAGACCAGGTCCCCTACATCGTGA
CCTGGGAAGCCTTGGCTTTTGACCCCCCTCCCTGGGTCAAGCCCTTTGTACACCCTAAGCCTCCGCCTCC
TCTTCCTCCATCCGCCCCGTCTCTCCCCCTTGAACCTCCTCGTTCGACCCCGCCTCGATCCTCCCTTTAT
CCAGCCCTCACTCCTTCTCTAGGCGCCGGCCGGATCCGCCACCATGGACTACAAAGACGATGACGACAAG
AGATCTATGGACTATGACTTTAAAGTGAAGCTGAGCAGCGAGCGGGAGCGGGTCGAGGACCTGTTTGAAT
ACGAGGGCTGCAAAGTTGGCCGAGGCACTTATGGTCACGTCTACAAAGCCAAGAGGAAAGATGGGAAGGA
TGATAAAGACTATGCTTTAAAACAAATAGAAGGAACTGGGATCTCTATGTCGGCATGTAGAGAAATAGCA
TTACTTCGAGAGCTTAAGCATCCAAACGTCATTTCTCTTCAAAAGGTGTTTCTGTCTCATGCTGATAGGA
AGGTGTGGCTTCTGTTTGACTATGCTGAACATGACCTCTGGCATATAATCAAGTTTCACAGAGCTTCTAA
AGCAAACAAGAAGCCAGTTCAGTTACCTCGGGGAATGGTGAAGTCACTATTATATCAGATCCTAGATGGT
ATTCACTACCTGCATGCTAACTGGGTGTTGCACAGAGATTTGAAACCTGCTAATATTTTAGTTATGGGTG
AAGGTCCTGAGCGAGGAAGAGTAAAAATTGCTGACATGGGCTTTGCCCGATTATTTAATTCACCTTTGAA
GCCTTTAGCAGATTTGGATCCAGTGGTTGTTACATTCTGGTACCGAGCCCCTGAACTACTTCTTGGAGCA
AGGCATTATACCAAAGCTATTGATATTTGGGCTATAGGGTGTATATTTGCAGAACTACTAACGTCAGAAC
CAATATTTCACTGTCGACAAGAGGACATCAAAACTAGTAATCCTTATCACCATGACCAGCTGGACAGAAT
ATTCAATGTAATGGGATTTCCTGCAGATAAAGATTGGGAAGATATAAAAAAGATGCCTGAACATTCAACA
TTAATGAAAGATTTCAGAAGAAATACGTATACCAACTGCAGCCTTATCAAGTATATGGAAAAACATAAAG
TTAAACCAGATAGTAAAGCATTCCACTTGCTTCAGAAGCTGCTTACCATGGACCCAATAAAGCGAATTAC
CTCAGAACAGGCTATGCAGGACCCCTATTTCTTAGAAGACCCACTTCCTACATCAGACGTTTTTGCCGGT
TGTCAAATCCCTTACCCAAAACGAGAATTTTTAACGGAAGAAGAACCTGATGACAAAGGAGACAAAAAGA
ACCAGCAGCAGCAGCAGGGCAATAACCACACTAATGGAACTGGCCACCCAGGGAATCAAGACAGCAGTCA
CACACAGGGACCCCCGTTGAAGAAAGTGAGAGTTGTTCCTCCTACCACTACCTCAGGTGGACTTATCATG
ACCTCAGACTATCAGCGTTCCAATCCACATGCTGCCTATCCCAACCCTGGACCAAGCACATCACAGCCGC
AGAGCAGCATGGGATACTCAGCTACCTCCCAGCAGCCTCCACAGTACTCACATCAGACACATCGGTACTG
AGAATTCGCCAGCACAGTGGTCGACCCTGTGGAATGTGTGTCAGTTAGGGTGTGGAAAGTCCCCAGGCTC
CCCAGCAGGCAGAAGTATGCAAAGCATGCATCTCAATTAGTCAGCAACCAGGTGTGGAAAGTCCCCAGGC
TCCCCAGCAGGCAGAAGTATGCAAAGCATGCATCTCAATTAGTCAGCAACCATAGTCCCGCCCCTAACTC
CGCCCATCCCGCCCCTAACTCCGCCCAGTTCCGCCCATTCTCCGCCCCATGGCTGACTAATTTTTTTTAT
TTATGCAGAGGCCGAGGCCGCCTCGGCCTCTGAGCTATTCCAGAAGTAGTGAGGAGGCTTTTTTGGAGGC
CTAGGCTTTTGCAAAAAGCTTACCATGACCGAGTACAAGCCCACGGTGCGCCTCGCCACCCGCGACGACG
TCCCCAGGGCCGTACGCACCCTCGCCGCCGCGTTCGCCGACTACCCCGCCACGCGCCACACCGTCGATCC
GGACCGCCACATCGAGCGGGTCACCGAGCTGCAAGAACTCTTCCTCACGCGCGTCGGGCTCGACATCGGC
AAGGTGTGGGTCGCGGACGACGGCGCCGCGGTGGCGGTCTGGACCACGCCGGAGAGCGTCGAAGCGGGGG
CGGTGTTCGCCGAGATCGGCCCGCGCATGGCCGAGTTGAGCGGTTCCCGGCTGGCCGCGCAGCAACAGAT
GGAAGGCCTCCTGGCGCCGCACCGGCCCAAGGAGCCCGCGTGGTTCCTGGCCACCGTCGGCGTCTCGCCC
GACCACCAGGGCAAGGGTCTGGGCAGCGCCGTCGTGCTCCCCGGAGTGGAGGCGGCCGAGCGCGCCGGGG
TGCCCGCCTTCCTGGAGACCTCCGCGCCCCGCAACCTCCCCTTCTACGAGCGGCTCGGCTTCACCGTCAC
CGCCGACGTCGAGGTGCCCGAAGGACCGCGCACCTGGTGCATGACCCGCAAGCCCGGTGCCTGACGCCCG
CCCCACGACCCGCAGCGCCCGACCGAAAGGAGCGCACGACCCCATGCATCGATAAAATAAAAGATTTTAT
TTAGTCTCCAGAAAAAGGGGGGAATGAAAGACCCCACCTGTAGGTTTGGCAAGCTAGCTTAAGTAACGCC
ATTTTGCAAGGCATGGAAAAATACATAACTGAGAATAGAGAAGTTCAGATCAAGGTCAGGAACAGATGGA
ACAGCTGAATATGGGCCAAACAGGATATCTGTGGTAAGCAGTTCCTGCCCCGGCTCAGGGCCAAGAACAG
ATGGAACAGCTGAATATGGGCCAAACAGGATATCTGTGGTAAGCAGTTCCTGCCCCGGCTCAGGGCCAAG
AACAGATGGTCCCCAGATGCGGTCCAGCCCTCAGCAGTTTCTAGAGAACCATCAGATGTTTCCAGGGTGC
CCCAAGGACCTGAAATGACCCTGTGCCTTATTTGAACTAACCAATCAGTTCGCTTCTCGCTTCTGTTCGC
GCGCTTCTGCTCCCCGAGCTCAATAAAAGAGCCCACAACCCCTCACTCGGGGCGCCAGTCCTCCGATTGA
CTGAGTCGCCCGGGTACCCGTGTATCCAATAAACCCTCTTGCAGTTGCATCCGACTTGTGGTCTCGCTGT
TCCTTGGGAGGGTCTCCTCTGAGTGATTGACTACCCGTCAGCGGGGGTCTTTCACATGCAGCATGTATCA
AAATTAATTTGGTTTTTTTTCTTAAGTATTTACATTAAATGGCCATAGTTGCATTAATGAATCGGCCAAC
GCGCGGGGAGAGGCGGTTTGCGTATTGGGCGCTCTTCCGCTTCCTCGCTCACTGACTCGCTGCGCTCGGT
CGTTCGGCTGCGGCGAGCGGTATCAGCTCACTCAAAGGCGGTAATACGGTTATCCACAGAATCAGGGGAT
AACGCAGGAAAGAACATGTGAGCAAAAGGCCAGCAAAAGGCCAGGAACCGTAAAAAGGCCGCGTTGCTGG
CGTTTTTCCATAGGCTCCGCCCCCCTGACGAGCATCACAAAAATCGACGCTCAAGTCAGAGGTGGCGAAA
CCCGACAGGACTATAAAGATACCAGGCGTTTCCCCCTGGAAGCTCCCTCGTGCGCTCTCCTGTTCCGACC
CTGCCGCTTACCGGATACCTGTCCGCCTTTCTCCCTTCGGGAAGCGTGGCGCTTTCTCATAGCTCACGCT
GTAGGTATCTCAGTTCGGTGTAGGTCGTTCGCTCCAAGCTGGGCTGTGTGCACGAACCCCCCGTTCAGCC
CGACCGCTGCGCCTTATCCGGTAACTATCGTCTTGAGTCCAACCCGGTAAGACACGACTTATCGCCACTG
GCAGCAGCCACTGGTAACAGGATTAGCAGAGCGAGGTATGTAGGCGGTGCTACAGAGTTCTTGAAGTGGT
GGCCTAACTACGGCTACACTAGAAGAACAGTATTTGGTATCTGCGCTCTGCTGAAGCCAGTTACCTTCGG
AAAAAGAGTTGGTAGCTCTTGATCCGGCAAACAAACCACCGCTGGTAGCGGTGGTTTTTTTGTTTGCAAG
CAGCAGATTACGCGCAGAAAAAAAGGATCTCAAGAAGATCCTTTGATCTTTTCTACGGGGTCTGACGCTC
AGTGGAACGAAAACTCACGTTAAGGGATTTTGGTCATGAGATTATCAAAAAGGATCTTCACCTAGATCCT
TTTGCGGCCGCAAATCAATCTAAAGTATATATGAGTAAACTTGGTCTGACAGTTACCAATGCTTAATCAG
TGAGGCACCTATCTCAGCGATCTGTCTATTTCGTTCATCCATAGTTGCCTGACTCCCCGTCGTGTAGATA
ACTACGATACGGGAGGGCTTACCATCTGGCCCCAGTGCTGCAATGATACCGCGAGACCCACGCTCACCGG
CTCCAGATTTATCAGCAATAAACCAGCCAGCCGGAAGGGCCGAGCGCAGAAGTGGTCCTGCAACTTTATC
CGCCTCCATCCAGTCTATTAATTGTTGCCGGGAAGCTAGAGTAAGTAGTTCGCCAGTTAATAGTTTGCGC
AACGTTGTTGCCATTGCTACAGGCATCGTGGTGTCACGCTCGTCGTTTGGTATGGCTTCATTCAGCTCCG
GTTCCCAACGATCAAGGCGAGTTACATGATCCCCCATGTTGTGCAAAAAAGCGGTTAGCTCCTTCGGTCC
TCCGATCGTTGTCAGAAGTAAGTTGGCCGCAGTGTTATCACTCATGGTTATGGCAGCACTGCATAATTCT
CTTACTGTCATGCCATCCGTAAGATGCTTTTCTGTGACTGGTGAGTACTCAACCAAGTCATTCTGAGAAT
AGTGTATGCGGCGACCGAGTTGCTCTTGCCCGGCGTCAATACGGGATAATACCGCGCCACATAGCAGAAC
TTTAAAAGTGCTCATCATTGGAAAACGTTCTTCGGGGCGAAAACTCTCAAGGATCTTACCGCTGTTGAGA
TCCAGTTCGATGTAACCCACTCGTGCACCCAACTGATCTTCAGCATCTTTTACTTTCACCAGCGTTTCTG
GGTGAGCAAAAACAGGAAGGCAAAATGCCGCAAAAAAGGGAATAAGGGCGACACGGAAATGTTGAATACT
CATACTCTTCCTTTTTCAATATTATTGAAGCATTTATCAGGGTTATTGTCTCATGAGCGGATACATATTT
GAATGTATTTAGAAAAATAAACAAATAGGGGTTCCGCGCACATTTCCCCGAAAAGTGCCACC
Features (pLannotate 1.2.2; 13 found; start..end, strand, type, name):
      7..476     +  LTR            LTR: long terminal repeat from Moloney murine leukemia virus
    600..874     +  misc_feature   MESV Ψ (fragment): packaging signal of murine embryonic stem cell virus
    941..1357    +  CDS            gag (truncated): truncated Moloney murine leukemia virus (MMLV) gag gene lacking the start codon
   1376..1396    +  CDS            3xFLAG (fragment): three tandem FLAG® epitope tags
   1407..2798    +  CDS            CDK8: CDK8_HUMAN - Experimental evidence at protein level: Swiss-Prot protein existence level 1. Component of the Mediator complex, a coactivator involved in regulated gene transcription of nearly all RNA polymerase II-dependent genes. Mediator functions as a bridge to convey information from gene- specific regulatory proteins to the basal RNA polymerase II transcription machinery. Mediator is recruited to promoters by direct interactions with regulatory proteins and serves as a scaffold for the assembly of a functional pre-initiation complex with RNA polymerase II and the general transcription fact
   2836..3165    +  promoter       SV40 promoter: SV40 enhancer and early promoter
   3175..3774    +  CDS            PuroR: puromycin N-acetyltransferase; pac from Streptomyces alboniger; confers resistance to puromycin
   3873..3994    +  LTR            3' LTR (ΔU3) (fragment): self-inactivating 3' long terminal repeat (LTR) from Moloney murine leukemia virus
   3995..4464    +  LTR            LTR: long terminal repeat from Moloney murine leukemia virus
   4530..4582    -  CDS            lacI (fragment): lac repressor; lacI; The lac repressor binds to the lac operator to inhibit transcription in E. coli. This inhibition can be relieved by adding lactose or isopropyl-β-D-thiogalactopyranoside (IPTG).
   4765..5353    -  rep_origin     ori: high-copy-number ColE1/pMB1/pBR322/pUC origin of replication
   5513..6373    -  CDS            AmpR: β-lactamase; bla; confers resistance to ampicillin, carbenicillin, and related antibiotics
   6374..6478    -  promoter       AmpR promoter: bla
