[The description below was written by a language model from this plasmid's Addgene catalogue record and pLannotate feature annotations shown in this document.]
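Description:
pBabe.puro.CDK8.flag is a Moloney murine leukemia virus-based retroviral expression vector built on the pBABE-puro backbone, carrying human cyclin-dependent kinase 8 (CDK8) with an N-terminal FLAG epitope. The sequenced plasmid is about 6.5 kb. In bacteria it is maintained through a high-copy ColE1/pUC-type origin and selected with ampicillin via the β-lactamase gene and its own promoter.

The retroviral portion is flanked by MMLV long terminal repeats. Downstream of the 5′ LTR lie a packaging signal and a truncated gag segment lacking its start codon, which together promote efficient encapsidation of the genomic RNA when the plasmid is introduced into a packaging cell line that supplies the viral proteins in trans. The FLAG-CDK8 open reading frame was cloned between BamHI and EcoRI sites. No separate internal promoter is annotated upstream of it, so, as is usual for pBABE vectors, it is presumably transcribed from the 5′ LTR. The annotation software labels the tag as a short fragment of 3xFLAG, which fits the single FLAG tag listed in the catalogue entry. Following the insert, an SV40 enhancer/early promoter drives puromycin N-acetyltransferase, allowing selection of stably transduced mammalian cells. A short fragment annotated as a self-inactivating ΔU3 LTR directly abuts the full 3′ LTR and is probably an annotation overlap rather than evidence of a self-inactivating design. The small lacI fragment appears to be a backbone remnant.

CDK8 is a kinase component of the Mediator complex that links gene-specific regulators to RNA polymerase II. The construct suits stable, epitope-tagged CDK8 overexpression, and the associated publication examined CDK8 as a colorectal cancer oncogene that regulates β-catenin activity.
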