Addgene plasmid #19758: pBabe.puro.CDK8.flag
Depositing lab: William Hahn. Depositing organization: Dana-Farber Cancer Institute. Publication: CDK8 is a colorectal cancer oncogene that regulates beta-catenin activity. Firestein R, Bass AJ, Kim SY, Dunn IF, Silver SJ, Guney I, Freed E, Ligon AH, Vena N, Ogino S, Chheda MG, Tamayo P, Finn S, Shrestha Y, Boehm JS, Jain S, Bojarski E, Mermel C, Barretina J, Chan JA, Baselga J, Tabernero J, Root DE, Fuchs CS, Loda M, Shivdasani RA, Meyerson M, Hahn WC. Nature. 2008 Sep 25. 455(7212):547-51. 10.1038/nature07179 PubMed 18794900.
Backbone
  Vector backbone: pBABE-puro
  Backbone size w/o insert (bp): 5169
  Vector type: Mammalian Expression, Retroviral
  Selectable markers: Puromycin
Growth in bacteria
  Bacterial resistance: Ampicillin, 100 μg/mL
  Growth temperature: 37°C
  Growth strain: DH5alpha
  Copy number: High Copy
Gene/Insert
  Gene/Insert name: cyclin-dependent kinase 8 (alt name: CDK8)
  Species: H. sapiens (human)
  Entrez Gene: CDK8 (a.k.a. IDDHBA, K35)
  Tag / fusion protein: Flag (N terminal on insert)
  Cloning method: Restriction Enzyme; 5′ cloning site BamHI (unknown if destroyed); 3′ cloning site EcoRI (unknown if destroyed)
  Sequencing primers: 5′ pBABE 5'; 3′ pBABE 3'
Resource information
  A portion of this plasmid was derived from a plasmid made by: Original insert was gift from A. Rice
Terms and licenses: Academic/Nonprofit Terms; Industry Terms: Not Available to Industry
How to cite: pBabe.puro.CDK8.flag was a gift from William Hahn (Addgene plasmid # 19758 ; http://n2t.net/addgene:19758 ; RRID:Addgene_19758)
