>Addgene plasmid #19758 | pBabe.puro.CDK8.flag | addgene partial sequence | sequence record 24742 | 19758 with pBABE-5
TACAAAGACGATGACGACAAGAGATCTATGGACTATGACTTTAAAGTGAAGCTGAGCAGCGAGCGGGAGC
GGGTCGAGGACCTGTTTGAATACGAGGGCTGCAAAGTTGGCCGAGGCACTTATGGTCACGTCTACAAAGC
CAAGAGGAAAGATGGGAAGGATGATAAAGACTATGCTTTAAAACAAATAGAAGGAACTGGGATCTCTATG
TCGGCATGTAGAGAAATAGCATTACTTCGAGAGCTTAAGCATCCAAACGTCATTTCTCTTCAAAAGGTGT
TTCTGTCTCATGCTGATAGGAAGGTGTGGCTTCTGTTTGACTATGCTGAACATGACCTCTGGCATATAAT
CAAGTTTCACAGAGCTTCTAAAGCAAACAAGAAGCCAGTTCAGTTACCTCGGGGAATGGTGAAGTCACTA
TTATATCAGATCCTAGATGGTATTCACTACCTGCATGCTAACTGGGTGTTGCACAGAGATTTGAAACCTG
CTAATATTTTAGTTATGGGTGAAGGTCCTGAGCGAGGAAGAGTAAAAATTGCTGACATGGGCTTTGCCCG
ATTATTTAATTCACCTTTGAAGCCTTTAGCAGATTTGGATCCAGTGGTTGTTACATTCTGGTACCGAGCC
CCTGAACTACTTCTTGGAGCAAGGCATTATACCAAAGCTATTGATATTTGGGCTATAGGGTGTATATTTG
CAGAACTACTAACGTCAGAACCAATATTTCACTGTCGACAAGAGGACATCAAAACTAGTAATCCTTATCA
CCATGACCAGCTGGACAGAATATTCAATGTAATGGGATTTCCTGCAGATAAAGATTGGGAAGATATAAAA
AAGATGCCTGAACATTCAACATTAATGAAAGATTTCAGAAGAAATACGTATACCAACTGCAGCCTTATCA
AGTATATGGAAAAACATAAAGTTAAA
