>Addgene plasmid #19758 | pBabe.puro.CDK8.flag | addgene partial sequence | sequence record 24743 | 19758 with pBABE-3
TGAGTATCCCATGCTGCTCTGCGGCTGTGATGTGCTTGGTCCAGGGTTGGGATAGGCAGCATGTGGATTG
GAACGCTGATAGTCTGAGGTCATGATAAGTCCACCTGAGGTAGTGGTAGGAGGAACAACTCTCACTTTCT
TCAACGGGGGTCCCTGTGTGTGACTGCTGTCTTGATTCCCTGGGTGGCCAGTTCCATTAGTGTGGTTATT
GCCCTGCTGCTGCTGCTGGTTCTTTTTGTCTCCTTTGTCATCAGGTTCTTCTTCCGTTAAAAATTCTCGT
TTTGGGTAAGGGATTTGACAACCGGCAAAAACGTCTGATGTAGGAAGTGGGTCTTCTAAGAAATAGGGGT
CCTGCATAGCCTGTTCTGAGGTAATTCGCTTTATTGGGTCCATGGTAAGCAGCTTCTGAAGCAAGTGGAA
TGCTTTACTATCTGGTTTAACTTTATGTTTTTCCATATACTTGATAAGGCTGCAGTTGGTATACGTATTT
CTTCTGAAATCTTTCATTAATGTTGAATGTTCAGGCATCTTTTTTATATCTTCCCAATCTTTATCTGCAG
GAAATCCCATTACATTGAATATTCT
